>Addgene plasmid #141526 | TFORF0121 | depositor full sequence | sequence record 276714 | Full Sequence
TTAATGTAGTCTTATGCAATACTCTTGTAGTCTTGCAACATGGTAACGATGAGTTAGCAACATGCCTTAC
AAGGAGAGAAAAAGCACCGTGCATGCCGATTGGTGGAAGTAAGGTGGTACGATCGTGCCTTATTAGGAAG
GCAACAGACGGGTCTGACATGGATTGGACGAACCACTGAATTGCCGCATTGCAGAGATATTGTATTTAAG
TGCCTAGCTCGATACATAAACGGGTCTCTCTGGTTAGACCAGATCTGAGCCTGGGAGCTCTCTGGCTAAC
TAGGGAACCCACTGCTTAAGCCTCAATAAAGCTTGCCTTGAGTGCTTCAAGTAGTGTGTGCCCGTCTGTT
GTGTGACTCTGGTAACTAGAGATCCCTCAGACCCTTTTAGTCAGTGTGGAAAATCTCTAGCAGTGGCGCC
CGAACAGGGACTTGAAAGCGAAAGGGAAACCAGAGGAGCTCTCTCGACGCAGGACTCGGCTTGCTGAAGC
GCGCACGGCAAGAGGCGAGGGGCGGCGACTGGTGAGTACGCCAAAAATTTTGACTAGCGGAGGCTAGAAG
GAGAGAGATGGGTGCGAGAGCGTCAGTATTAAGCGGGGGAGAATTAGATCGCGATGGGAAAAAATTCGGT
TAAGGCCAGGGGGAAAGAAAAAATATAAATTAAAACATATAGTATGGGCAAGCAGGGAGCTAGAACGATT
CGCAGTTAATCCTGGCCTGTTAGAAACATCAGAAGGCTGTAGACAAATACTGGGACAGCTACAACCATCC
CTTCAGACAGGATCAGAAGAACTTAGATCATTATATAATACAGTAGCAACCCTCTATTGTGTGCATCAAA
GGATAGAGATAAAAGACACCAAGGAAGCTTTAGACAAGATAGAGGAAGAGCAAAACAAAAGTAAGACCAC
CGCACAGCAAGCGGCCGCTGATCTTCAGACCTGGAGGAGGAGATATGAGGGACAATTGGAGAAGTGAATT
ATATAAATATAAAGTAGTAAAAATTGAACCATTAGGAGTAGCACCCACCAAGGCAAAGAGAAGAGTGGTG
CAGAGAGAAAAAAGAGCAGTGGGAATAGGAGCTTTGTTCCTTGGGTTCTTGGGAGCAGCAGGAAGCACTA
TGGGCGCAGCGTCAATGACGCTGACGGTACAGGCCAGACAATTATTGTCTGGTATAGTGCAGCAGCAGAA
CAATTTGCTGAGGGCTATTGAGGCGCAACAGCATCTGTTGCAACTCACAGTCTGGGGCATCAAGCAGCTC
CAGGCAAGAATCCTGGCTGTGGAAAGATACCTAAAGGATCAACAGCTCCTGGGGATTTGGGGTTGCTCTG
GAAAACTCATTTGCACCACTGCTGTGCCTTGGAATGCTAGTTGGAGTAATAAATCTCTGGAACAGATTTG
GAATCACACGACCTGGATGGAGTGGGACAGAGAAATTAACAATTACACAAGCTTAATACACTCCTTAATT
GAAGAATCGCAAAACCAGCAAGAAAAGAATGAACAAGAATTATTGGAATTAGATAAATGGGCAAGTTTGT
GGAATTGGTTTAACATAACAAATTGGCTGTGGTATATAAAATTATTCATAATGATAGTAGGAGGCTTGGT
AGGTTTAAGAATAGTTTTTGCTGTACTTTCTATAGTGAATAGAGTTAGGCAGGGATATTCACCATTATCG
TTTCAGACCCACCTCCCAACCCCGAGGGGACCCATGCATTGCATCTCAATTAGTCAGCAACCAGGTGTGG
AAAGTCCCCAGGCTCCCCAGCAGGCAGAAGTATGCAAAGCATGCGTCTCAATTAGTCAGCAACCATAGTC
CCGCCCCTAACTCCGCCCATCCCGCCCCTAACTCCGCCCAGTTCCGCCCATTCTCCGCCCCATGGCTGAC
TAATTTTTTTTATTTATGCAGAGGCCGAGGCCGCCTCGGCCTCTGAGCTATTCCAGAAGTAGTGAGGAGG
CTTTTTTGGAGGCCTAGGCTTTTGCAAAAAGCTTTCTAGAGGTACCACCGGAGCTTACCATGACCGAGTA
CAAGCCCACGGTGCGCCTCGCCACCCGCGACGACGTCCCCAGGGCCGTACGCACCCTCGCCGCCGCGTTC
GCCGACTACCCCGCCACGCGCCACACCGTCGATCCGGACCGCCACATCGAGCGGGTCACCGAGCTGCAAG
AACTCTTCCTCACGCGCGTCGGGCTCGACATCGGCAAGGTGTGGGTCGCGGACGACGGCGCCGCCGTGGC
GGTCTGGACCACGCCGGAGAGCGTCGAAGCGGGGGCGGTGTTCGCCGAGATCGGCCCGCGCATGGCCGAG
TTGAGCGGTTCCCGGCTGGCCGCGCAGCAACAGATGGAAGGCCTCCTGGCGCCGCACCGGCCCAAGGAGC
CCGCGTGGTTCCTGGCCACCGTCGGCGTCTCGCCCGACCACCAGGGCAAGGGTCTGGGCAGCGCCGTCGT
GCTCCCCGGAGTGGAGGCGGCCGAGCGCGCCGGGGTGCCCGCCTTCCTGGAGACCTCCGCGCCCCGCAAC
CTCCCCTTCTACGAGCGGCTCGGCTTCACCGTCACCGCCGACGTCGAGGTGCCCGAAGGACCGCGCACCT
GGTGCATGACCCGCAAGCCCGGTGCCAGTTAACGAATTCTAGATCTTGAGACAAATGGCAGTATTCATCC
ACAATTTTAAAAGAAAAGGGGGGATTGGGGGGTACAGTGCAGGGGAAAGAATAGTAGACATAATAGCAAC
AGACATACAAACTAAAGAATTACAAAAACAAATTACAAAAATTCAAAATTTTCGGGTTTATTACAGGGAC
AGCAGAGATCCACTTTGGCGCCGGCTCGAGGCCTGCAGGTGCAAAGATGGATAAAGTTTTAAACAGAGAG
GAATCTTTGCAGCTAATGGACCTTCTAGGTCTTGAAAGGAGTGGGAATTGGCTCCGGTGCCCGTCAGTGG
GCAGAGCGCACATCGCCCACAGTCCCCGAGAAGTTGGGGGGAGGGGTCGGCAATTGAACCGGTGCCTAGA
GAAGGTGGCGCGGGGTAAACTGGGAAAGTGATGTCGTGTACTGGCTCCGCCTTTTTCCCGAGGGTGGGGG
AGAACCGTATATAAGTGCAGTAGTCGCCGTGAACGTTCTTTTTCGCAACGGGTTTGCCGCCAGAACACAG
GTAAGTGCCGTGTGTGGTTCCCGCGGGCCTGGCCTCTTTACGGGTTATGGCCCTTGCGTGCCTTGAATTA
CTTCCACCTGGCTGCAGTACGTGATTCTTGATCCCGAGCTTCGGGTTGGAAGTGGGTGGGAGAGTTCGAG
GCCTTGCGCTTAAGGAGCCCCTTCGCCTCGTGCTTGAGTTGAGGCCTGGCCTGGGCGCTGGGGCCGCCGC
GTGCGAATCTGGTGGCACCTTCGCGCCTGTCTCGCTGCTTTCGATAAGTCTCTAGCCATTTAAAATTTTT
GATGACCTGCTGCGACGCTTTTTTTCTGGCAAGATAGTCTTGTAAATGCGGGCCAAGATCTGCACACTGG
TATTTCGGTTTTTGGGGCCGCGGGCGGCGACGGGGCCCGTGCGTCCCAGCGCACATGTTCGGCGAGGCGG
GGCCTGCGAGCGCGGCCACCGAGAATCGGACGGGGGTAGTCTCAAGCTGGCCGGCCTGCTCTGGTGCCTG
GCCTCGCGCCGCCGTGTATCGCCCCGCCCTGGGCGGCAAGGCTGGCCCGGTCGGCACCAGTTGCGTGAGC
GGAAAGATGGCCGCTTCCCGGCCCTGCTGCAGGGAGCTCAAAATGGAGGACGCGGCGCTCGGGAGAGCGG
GCGGGTGAGTCACCCACACAAAGGAAAAGGGCCTTTCCGTCCTCAGCCGTCGCTTCATGTGACTCCACGG
AGTACCGGGCGCCGTCCAGGCACCTCGATTAGTTCTCGAGCTTTTGGAGTACGTCGTCTTTAGGTTGGGG
GGAGGGGTTTTATGCGATGGAGTTTCCCCACACTGAGTGGGTGGAGACTGAAGTTAGGCCAGCTTGGCAC
TTGATGTAATTCTCCTTGGAATTTGCCCTTTTTGAGTTTGGATCTTGGTTCATTCTCAAGCCTCAGACAG
TGGTTCAAAGTTTTTTTCTTCCATTTCAGGTGTCGTGAGGCTAGCACCGCCACCATGCACTGCCACGCCG
AGCTGAGGCTGAGCTCGCCCGGCCAGCTCAAAGCAGCCAGGCGGCGCTACAAGACTTTCATGATCGACGA
GATCCTCTCCAAGGAGACCTGCGATTACTTTGAGAAACTTTCCCTCTACTCCGTGTGCCCGTCGCTGGTC
GTGCGACCCAAGCCCCTGCATTCCTGTACGGGCTCCCCTTCCCTGCGGGCATATCCGCTCCTCTCGGTGA
TCACCCGCCAGCCCACTGTCATCTCCCACCTGGTCCCTGCCACCCCGGGAATCGCCCAGGCACTGTCCTG
CCACCAGGTCACCGAGGCGGTCTCTGCTGAGGCCCCAGGGGGCGAGGCCCTAGCCAGCAGCGAGTCAGAG
ACGGAACAGCCCACGCCCCGACAGAAGAAGCCCCGCCGGAGTCGCACCATCTTCACCGAGCTGCAGCTCA
TGGGCCTGGAGAAGAAATTCCAGAAGCAGAAGTATTTGTCAACCCCAGACAGGTTGGACTTGGCTCAGTC
TCTGGGACTCACTCAGCTGCAGGTGAAGACCTGGTATCAGAATCGCAGGATGAAATGGAAGAAAATGGTT
CTTAAAGGTGGACAGGAAGCACCCACAAAACCCAAAGGTCGCCCCAAGAAGAACTCCATCCCCACATCAG
AAGAGATTGAAGCTGAAGAGAAGATGAACAGCCAGGCCCAGGGTCAGGAGCAGCTGGAGCCCTCTCAGGG
GCAGGAGGAGCTCTGTGAAGCACAGGAACCGAAAGCACGTGATGTCCCCTTAGAGATGGCAGAGCCACCA
GACCCGCCCCAGGAGTTGCCAATACCCTCTTCGGAACCCCCACCATTAAGCTAGTAATGAACTAGTCCGT
AACTTGAAAGTATTTCGATTTCTTGGCTTTATATATCTTGTGGAAAGGACGAAAGTCCGCTTAATGCATT
ACTCATACGCGTTAAGTCGACAATCAACCTCTGGATTACAAAATTTGTGAAAGATTGACTGGTATTCTTA
ACTATGTTGCTCCTTTTACGCTATGTGGATACGCTGCTTTAATGCCTTTGTATCATGCTATTGCTTCCCG
TATGGCTTTCATTTTCTCCTCCTTGTATAAATCCTGGTTGCTGTCTCTTTATGAGGAGTTGTGGCCCGTT
GTCAGGCAACGTGGCGTGGTGTGCACTGTGTTTGCTGACGCAACCCCCACTGGTTGGGGCATTGCCACCA
CCTGTCAGCTCCTTTCCGGGACTTTCGCTTTCCCCCTCCCTATTGCCACGGCGGAACTCATCGCCGCCTG
CCTTGCCCGCTGCTGGACAGGGGCTCGGCTGTTGGGCACTGACAATTCCGTGGTGTTGTCGGGGAAATCA
TCGTCCTTTCCTTGGCTGCTCGCCTGTGTTGCCACCTGGATTCTGCGCGGGACGTCCTTCTGCTACGTCC
CTTCGGCCCTCAATCCAGCGGACCTTCCTTCCCGCGGCCTGCTGCCGGCTCTGCGGCCTCTTCCGCGTCT
TCGCCTTCGCCCTCAGACGAGTCGGATCTCCCTTTGGGCCGCCTCCCCGCGTCGACTTTAAGACCAATGA
CTTACAAGGCAGCTGTAGATCTTAGCCACTTTTTAAAAGAAAAGGGGGGACTGGAAGGGCTAATTCACTC
CCAACGAAGACAAGATCTGCTTTTTGCTTGTACTGGGTCTCTCTGGTTAGACCAGATCTGAGCCTGGGAG
CTCTCTGGCTAACTAGGGAACCCACTGCTTAAGCCTCAATAAAGCTTGCCTTGAGTGCTTCAAGTAGTGT
GTGCCCGTCTGTTGTGTGACTCTGGTAACTAGAGATCCCTCAGACCCTTTTAGTCAGTGTGGAAAATCTC
TAGCAGTACGTATAGTAGTTCATGTCATCTTATTATTCAGTATTTATAACTTGCAAAGAAATGAATATCA
GAGAGTGAGAGGAACTTGTTTATTGCAGCTTATAATGGTTACAAATAAAGCAATAGCATCACAAATTTCA
CAAATAAAGCATTTTTTTCACTGCATTCTAGTTGTGGTTTGTCCAAACTCATCAATGTATCTTATCATGT
CTGGCTCTAGCTATCCCGCCCCTAACTCCGCCCATCCCGCCCCTAACTCCGCCCAGTTCCGCCCATTCTC
CGCCCCATGGCTGACTAATTTTTTTTATTTATGCAGAGGCCGAGGCCGCCTCGGCCTCTGAGCTATTCCA
GAAGTAGTGAGGAGGCTTTTTTGGAGGCCTAGGGACGTACCCAATTCGCCCTATAGTGAGTCGTATTACG
CGCGCTCACTGGCCGTCGTTTTACAACGTCGTGACTGGGAAAACCCTGGCGTTACCCAACTTAATCGCCT
TGCAGCACATCCCCCTTTCGCCAGCTGGCGTAATAGCGAAGAGGCCCGCACCGATCGCCCTTCCCAACAG
TTGCGCAGCCTGAATGGCGAATGGG
[124 nt withheld, positions 6536-6659]
C
[91 nt withheld, positions 6661-6751]
A
[49 nt withheld, positions 6753-6801]
CCTTTGACGTTGGAGTCCACGTTCTTT
[37 nt withheld, positions 6829-6865]
ACCCTATCTCGGTCTATTCTTTTGATTTATAAGGGATTTTGCCGATTTCGGCCTATTGGTTAAAAAATGA
GCTGATTTAACAAAAATTTAACGCGAATTTTAACAAAATATTAACGCTTACAATTTAGGTGGCACTTTTC
GGGGAAATGTGCGCGGAACCCCTATTTGTTTATTTTTCTAAATACATTCAAATATGTATCCGCTCATGAG
ACAATAACCCTGATAAATGCTTCAATAATATTGAAAAAGGAAGAGTATGAGTATTCAACATTTCCGTGTC
GCCCTTATTCCCTTTTTTGCGGCATTTTGCCTTCCTGTTTTTGCTCACCCAGAAACGCTGGTGAAAGTAA
AAGATGCTGAAGATCAGTTGGGTGCACGAGTGGGTTACATCGAACTGGATCTCAACAGCGGTAAGATCCT
TGAGAGTTTTCGCCCCGAAGAACGTTTTCCAATGATGAGCACTTTTAAAGTTCTGCTATGTGGCGCGGTA
TTATCCCGTATTGACGCCGGGCAAGAGCAACTCGGTCGCCGCATACACTATTCTCAGAATGACTTGGTTG
AGTACTCACCAGTCACAGAAAAGCATCTTACGGATGGCATGACAGTAAGAGAATTATGCAGTGCTGCCAT
AACCATGAGTGATAACACTGCGGCCAACTTACTTCTGACAACGATCGGAGGACCGAAGGAGCTAACCGCT
TTTTTGCACAACATGGGGGATCATGTAACTCGCCTTGATCGTTGGGAACCGGAGCTGAATGAAGCCATAC
CAAACGACGAGCGTGACACCACGATGCCTGTAGCAATGGCAACAACGTTGCGCAAACTATTAACTGGCGA
ACTACTTACTCTAGCTTCCCGGCAACAATTAATAGACTGGATGGAGGCGGATAAAGTTGCAGGACCACTT
CTGCGCTCGGCCCTTCCGGCTGGCTGGTTTATTGCTGATAAATCTGGAGCCGGTGAGCGTGGGTCTCGCG
GTATCATTGCAGCACTGGGGCCAGATGGTAAGCCCTCCCGTATCGTAGTTATCTACACGACGGGGAGTCA
GGCAACTATGGATGAACGAAATAGACAGATCGCTGAGATAGGTGCCTCACTGATTAAGCATTGGTAACTG
TCAGACCAAGTTTACTCATATATACTTTAGATTGATTTAAAACTTCATTTTTAATTTAAAAGGATCTAGG
TGAAGATCCTTTTTGATAATCTCATGACCAAAATCCCTTAACGTGAGTTTTCGTTCCACTGAGCGTCAGA
CCCCGTAGAAAAGATCAAAGGATCTTCTTGAGATCCTTTTTTTCTGCGCGTAATCTGCTGCTTGCAAACA
AAAAAACCACCGCTACCAGCGGTGGTTTGTTTGCCGGATCAAGAGCTACCAACTCTTTTTCCGAAGGTAA
CTGGCTTCAGCAGAGCGCAGATACCAAATACTGTTCTTCTAGTGTAGCCGTAGTTAGGCCACCACTTCAA
GAACTCTGTAGCACCGCCTACATACCTCGCTCTGCTAATCCTGTTACCAGTGGCTGCTGCCAGTGGCGAT
AAGTCGTGTCTTACCGGGTTGGACTCAAGACGATAGTTACCGGATAAGGCGCAGCGGTCGGGCTGAACGG
GGGGTTCGTGCACACAGCCCAGCTTGGAGCGAACGACCTACACCGAACTGAGATACCTACAGCGTGAGCT
ATGAGAAAGCGCCACGCTTCCCGAAGGGAGAAAGGCGGACAGGTATCCGGTAAGCGGCAGGGTCGGAACA
GGAGAGCGCACGAGGGAGCTTCCAGGGGGAAACGCCTGGTATCTTTATAGTCCTGTCGGGTTTCGCCACC
TCTGACTTGAGCGTCGATTTTTGTGATGCTCGTCAGGGGGGCGGAGCCTATGGAAAAACGCCAGCAACGC
GGCCTTTTTACGGTTCCTGGCCTTTTGCTGGCCTTTTGCTCACATGTTCTTTCCTGCGTTATCCCCTGAT
TCTGTGGATAACCGTATTACCGCCTTTGAGTGAGCTGATACCGCTCGCCGCAGCCGAACGACCGAGCGCA
GCGAGTCAGTGAGCGAGGAAGCGGAAGAGCGCCCAATACGCAAACCGCCTCTCCCCGCGCGTTGGCCGAT
TCATTAATGCAGCTGGCACGACAGGTTTCCCGACTGGAAAGCGGGCAGTGAGCGCAACGCAATTAATGTG
AGTTAGCTCACTCATTAGGCACCCCAGGCTTTACACTTTATGCTTCCGGCTCGTATGTTGTGTGGAATTG
TGAGCGGATAACAATTTCACACAGGAAACAGCTATGACCATGATTACGCCAAGCGCGCAATTAACCCTCA
CTAAAGGGAACAAAAGCTGGAGCTGCAAGC
Features (pLannotate 1.2.2; 31 found; start..end, strand, type, name):
      5..231     +  promoter       RSV promoter: Rous sarcoma virus enhancer/promoter
    232..412     +  LTR            5' LTR (truncated): truncated 5' long terminal repeat (LTR) from HIV-1
    459..584     +  misc_feature   HIV-1 Ψ: packaging signal of human immunodeficiency virus type 1
    568..931     +  CDS            HIV-1 gag (fragment): gag protein from human immunodeficiency virus 1; gag
   1077..1310    +  misc_feature   RRE: The Rev response element (RRE) of HIV-1 allows for Rev-dependent mRNA export from the nucleus to the cytoplasm.
   1687..1713    +  CDS            Rev (fragment): human immunodeficiency virus 1 (HIV-1) Rev protein; rev; enhances nuclear export of unspliced and incompletely spliced viral mRNAs
   1720..1743    +  promoter       SV40 promoter (fragment): SV40 early promoter
   1744..1815    +  promoter       SV40 promoter (fragment): SV40 enhancer and early promoter
   1839..1974    +  rep_origin     SV40 ori: SV40 origin of replication
   2020..2616    +  CDS            PuroR (fragment): puromycin N-acetyltransferase; pac from Streptomyces; confers resistance to puromycin
   2665..2782    +  misc_feature   cPPT/CTS: central polypurine tract and central termination sequence of HIV-1
   2847..2913    +  CDS            small t antigen (fragment): SV40 (simian virus 40) small t antigen
   2920..4098    +  promoter       EF-1α promoter: strong constitutive promoter for human elongation factor EF-1α
   4115..4951    +  CDS            BARX2: BARX2_HUMAN - Experimental evidence at protein level: Swiss-Prot protein existence level 1. Transcription factor. Binds optimally to the DNA consensus sequence 5'-YYTAATGRTTTTY-3'. May control the expression of neural adhesion molecules such as L1 or Ng-CAM during embryonic development of both the central and peripherical nervous system. May be involved in controlling adhesive processes in keratinizing epithelia (By similarity). From Homo sapiens (Human).
   4967..5020    +  promoter       U6 promoter (fragment): RNA polymerase III promoter for human U6 snRNA
   5062..5650    +  misc_feature   WPRE: woodchuck hepatitis virus posttranscriptional regulatory element
   5701..5720    +  misc_feature   cPPT/CTS (fragment): central polypurine tract and central termination sequence of HIV-1
   5722..5955    +  LTR            3' LTR (ΔU3): self-inactivating 3' long terminal repeat (LTR) from HIV-1
   6033..6154    +  polyA_signal   SV40 poly(A) signal: SV40 polyadenylation signal
   6194..6329    +  rep_origin     SV40 ori: SV40 origin of replication
   6350..6368    -  promoter       T7 promoter: promoter for bacteriophage T7 RNA polymerase
   6376..6531    +  CDS            lacZα (fragment): LacZα fragment of β-galactosidase; lacZ fragment
   6536..6964    +  rep_origin     f1 ori (sequence partly withheld): f1 bacteriophage origin of replication; arrow indicates direction of (+) strand synthesis
   7017..7121    +  promoter       AmpR promoter: bla
   7122..7982    +  CDS            AmpR: β-lactamase; bla; confers resistance to ampicillin, carbenicillin, and related antibiotics
   8153..8741    +  rep_origin     ori: high-copy-number ColE1/pMB1/pBR322/pUC origin of replication
   8924..9016    +  CDS            lacI (fragment): lac repressor; lacI; The lac repressor binds to the lac operator to inhibit transcription in E. coli. This inhibition can be relieved by adding lactose or isopropyl-β-D-thiogalactopyranoside (IPTG).
   9029..9050    +  protein_bind   CAP binding site: CAP binding activates transcription in the presence of cAMP. E. coli catabolite activator protein
   9065..9095    +  promoter       lac promoter: promoter for the E. coli lac operon
   9103..9119    +  protein_bind   lac operator: The lac repressor binds to the lac operator to inhibit transcription in E. coli. This inhibition can be relieved by adding lactose or isopropyl-β-D-thiogalactopyranoside (IPTG). lac repressor encoded by lacI
   9164..9182    +  promoter       T3 promoter: promoter for bacteriophage T3 RNA polymerase
