[The description below was written by a language model from this plasmid's Addgene catalogue record and pLannotate feature annotations shown in this document.]
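Description:
TFORF0121 is a lentiviral mammalian expression plasmid built on the pLX_TRC317 backbone and carrying the human BARX2 transcription factor open reading frame together with a unique 24-bp barcode. It is propagated in E. coli through a high-copy ColE1/pUC-type origin with ampicillin resistance (AmpR under its own bla promoter). An f1 origin and remnants of a lac/T7/T3 cloning region are also present in the bacterial portion of the 9,205-nt sequence. The depositor notes that the plasmid may recombine.

The viral cassette has a third-generation, self-inactivating layout. An RSV promoter drives a truncated HIV-1 5' LTR, followed by the Ψ packaging signal with a gag fragment, the Rev response element for Rev-dependent nuclear export of the genomic RNA, and a cPPT/CTS. The cassette ends in a ΔU3 3' LTR with a downstream SV40 polyadenylation signal. Within the provirus, an SV40 early promoter/origin segment sits upstream of the puromycin N-acetyltransferase gene, allowing puromycin selection of transduced cells. A separate EF-1α promoter drives the BARX2 coding sequence, which encodes a homeodomain-type DNA-binding factor. A WPRE downstream of the ORF enhances transcript stability and expression. The feature table does not annotate the barcode; a short U6 promoter fragment is called between the ORF and the WPRE, but the record does not state its role.

The construct belongs to a barcoded transcription factor ORF collection. It is intended for overexpressing BARX2 in mammalian cells, either individually or in pooled screens, where the barcode identifies which factor each cell received.
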