Addgene plasmid #141526: TFORF0121
Purpose: Lentiviral vector for overexpressing the BARX2 transcription factor ORF with a unique 24-bp barcode. Barcodes facilitate identification of transcription factors in pooled screens.
Depositing lab: Feng Zhang. Depositing organization: Broad Institute. Publication: A transcription factor atlas of directed differentiation. Joung J, Ma S, Tay T, Geiger-Schuller KR, Kirchgatterer PC, Verdine VK, Guo B, Arias-Garcia MA, Allen WE, Singh A, Kuksenko O, Abudayyeh OO, Gootenberg JS, Fu Z, Macrae RK, Buenrostro JD, Regev A, Zhang F. Cell. 2023 Jan 5;186(1):209-229.e26. doi: 10.1016/j.cell.2022.11.026. PubMed 36608654.
Backbone
  Vector backbone: pLX_TRC317
  Backbone manufacturer: Broad Institute Genetic Perturbation Platform
  Backbone size w/o insert (bp): 8264
  Vector type: Mammalian Expression, Lentiviral
  Selectable markers: Puromycin
Growth in bacteria
  Bacterial resistance: Ampicillin, 100 μg/mL
  Growth temperature: 37°C
  Growth strain: NEB Stable
  Copy number: High Copy
Gene/Insert
  Gene/Insert name: BARX2
  Species: H. sapiens (human)
  Insert size (bp): 941
  Entrez Gene: BARX2
  Promoter: EF1a
  Cloning method: Unknown
  Sequencing primers: 5′ GGGTGGAGACTGAAGTTAGGCCAG; 3′ CACATAGCGTAAAAGGAGCAACATAG
Terms and licenses: Academic/Nonprofit Terms; Industry Terms: Not Available to Industry
Depositor comments: NM_003658,ENST00000281437 . The transcription factor ORF portion of this plasmid was synthesized by Genewiz. Please test multiple small colonies in case of plasmid recombination. To make this collection available in a timely manner, a portion of this collection was not fully sequenced by Addgene. If an Addgene verified full plasmid sequence is not available, please contact us prior to placing an order to request the full sequence.
How to cite: TFORF0121 was a gift from Feng Zhang (Addgene plasmid # 141526 ; http://n2t.net/addgene:141526 ; RRID:Addgene_141526)
