>Addgene plasmid #141526 | TFORF0121 | depositor partial sequence | sequence record 276715 | Insert
ACCGCCACCATGCACTGCCACGCCGAGCTGAGGCTGAGCTCGCCCGGCCAGCTCAAAGCAGCCAGGCGGC
GCTACAAGACTTTCATGATCGACGAGATCCTCTCCAAGGAGACCTGCGATTACTTTGAGAAACTTTCCCT
CTACTCCGTGTGCCCGTCGCTGGTCGTGCGACCCAAGCCCCTGCATTCCTGTACGGGCTCCCCTTCCCTG
CGGGCATATCCGCTCCTCTCGGTGATCACCCGCCAGCCCACTGTCATCTCCCACCTGGTCCCTGCCACCC
CGGGAATCGCCCAGGCACTGTCCTGCCACCAGGTCACCGAGGCGGTCTCTGCTGAGGCCCCAGGGGGCGA
GGCCCTAGCCAGCAGCGAGTCAGAGACGGAACAGCCCACGCCCCGACAGAAGAAGCCCCGCCGGAGTCGC
ACCATCTTCACCGAGCTGCAGCTCATGGGCCTGGAGAAGAAATTCCAGAAGCAGAAGTATTTGTCAACCC
CAGACAGGTTGGACTTGGCTCAGTCTCTGGGACTCACTCAGCTGCAGGTGAAGACCTGGTATCAGAATCG
CAGGATGAAATGGAAGAAAATGGTTCTTAAAGGTGGACAGGAAGCACCCACAAAACCCAAAGGTCGCCCC
AAGAAGAACTCCATCCCCACATCAGAAGAGATTGAAGCTGAAGAGAAGATGAACAGCCAGGCCCAGGGTC
AGGAGCAGCTGGAGCCCTCTCAGGGGCAGGAGGAGCTCTGTGAAGCACAGGAACCGAAAGCACGTGATGT
CCCCTTAGAGATGGCAGAGCCACCAGACCCGCCCCAGGAGTTGCCAATACCCTCTTCGGAACCCCCACCA
TTAAGCTAGTAATGAACTAGTCCGTAACTTGAAAGTATTTCGATTTCTTGGCTTTATATATCTTGTGGAA
AGGACGAAAGTCCGCTTAATGCATTACTCAT
