>Addgene plasmid #141526 | TFORF0121 | depositor partial sequence | sequence record 276716 | Barcode
AAGTCCGCTTAATGCATTACTCAT
