>Addgene plasmid #141526 | TFORF0121 | addgene partial sequence | sequence record 319937 | WPRE-R 5'-CATAGCGTAAAAGGAGCAACA-3'
TGCCACCCCGGGAATCGCCCAGGCACTGTCCTGCCACCAGGTCACCGAGGCGGTCTCTGCTGAGGCCCCA
GGGGGCGAGGCCCTAGCCAGCAGCGAGTCAGAGACGGAACAGCCCACGCCCCGACAGAAGAAGCCCCGCC
GGAGTCGCACCATCTTCACCGAGCTGCAGCTCATGGGCCTGGAGAAGAAATTCCAGAAGCAGAAGTATTT
GTCAACCCCAGACAGGTTGGACTTGGCTCAGTCTCTGGGACTCACTCAGCTGCAGGTGAAGACCTGGTAT
CAGAATCGCAGGATGAAATGGAAGAAAATGGTTCTTAAAGGTGGACAGGAAGCACCCACAAAACCCAAAG
GTCGCCCCAAGAAGAACTCCATCCCCACATCAGAAGAGATTGAAGCTGAAGAGAAGATGAACAGCCAGGC
CCAGGGTCAGGAGCAGCTGGAGCCCTCTCAGGGGCAGGAGGAGCTCTGTGAAGCACAGGAACCGAAAGCA
CGTGATGTCCCCTTAGAGATGGCAGAGCCACCAGACCCGCCCCAGGAGTTGCCAATACCCTCTTCGGAAC
CCCCACCATTAAGCTAGTAATGAACTAGTCCGTAACTTGAAAGTATTTCGATTTCTTGGCTTTATATATC
TTGTGGAAAGGACGAAAGTCCGCTTAATGCATTACTCATACGCGTTAAGTCGACAATCAACCTCTGGATT
ACAAAAT
